Addgene plasmid #201969: pBEL2108
Purpose: ORBIT integrating plasmid for C-terminal tagging with eGFP containing a 3C protease cleavage site.
Depositing lab: Gira Bhabha & Damian Ekiert. Publication: Structure of an endogenous mycobacterial MCE lipid transporter. Chen J, Fruhauf A, Fan C, Ponce J, Ueberheide B, Bhabha G, Ekiert D. Res Sq. 2023 Jan 10:rs.3.rs-2412186. doi: 10.21203/rs.3.rs-2412186/v1. Preprint. PubMed 36711512.
Backbone
  Vector backbone: pKM468-EGFP
  Vector type: ORBIT integrating plasmid
Growth in bacteria
  Bacterial resistance: Chloramphenicol, 25 μg/mL
  Growth temperature: 37°C
  Growth strain: DH5alpha
  Copy number: Low Copy
Gene/Insert
  Gene/Insert name: attB-3C-eGFP-4xGly-TEV-Flag-6xHis
  Species: Synthetic
  Cloning method: Gibson Cloning
  Sequencing primers: 5′ GAGGAACTGGCGCAGTTCCTCTGG; 3′ CCTGGTATCTTTATAGTCCTGTCG
Resource information
  A portion of this plasmid was derived from a plasmid made by: Kenan Murphy (source of pKM468-EGFP plasmid (Addgene plasmid # 108434))
Terms and licenses: Academic/Nonprofit Terms; Industry Terms: Not Available to Industry
Depositor comments: Please visit https://www.biorxiv.org/content/10.1101/2022.12.08.519548v2.full for bioRxiv preprint.
How to cite: pBEL2108 was a gift from Gira Bhabha & Damian Ekiert (Addgene plasmid # 201969 ; http://n2t.net/addgene:201969 ; RRID:Addgene_201969)
