[The description below was written by a language model from this plasmid's Addgene catalogue record and pLannotate feature annotations shown in this document.]
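Description:
pBEL2108 is a 3.9 kb ORBIT integrating ("payload") plasmid built on the pKM468-EGFP backbone and used for C-terminal tagging of chromosomal genes in mycobacteria. In the ORBIT approach, a targeting oligonucleotide is recombined into the chromosome to place an attP site at the chosen locus. A plasmid carrying the partner attB site is then inserted there by Bxb1 integrase, fusing whatever lies next to attB onto the target gene. The plasmid is propagated in E. coli on a ColE1/pMB1-type origin; the annotation calls this high copy, whereas the catalogue entry lists the plasmid as low copy. No mycobacterial origin is annotated, consistent with a vector that persists in the target host only by integration. Selection in E. coli is by chloramphenicol, through a cat promoter driving chloramphenicol acetyltransferase. A hygromycin phosphotransferase gene from Streptomyces hygroscopicus is also present and would presumably serve to select integrants. A short β-lactamase fragment appears to be a non-functional cloning remnant.

The synthetic insert, assembled by Gibson cloning, is described as attB-3C-eGFP-4xGly-TEV-Flag-6xHis. The feature table detects the EGFP coding sequence followed by FLAG and a six-residue His tag, with an rrnB T1 terminator upstream of the cassette. The attB site, 3C protease site, glycine linker and TEV site are too short to have been annotated and are known only from the insert name. No promoter is annotated for the tag cassette, as expected for a design in which the fusion is expressed from the native locus. After integration, the target protein carries a fluorescent, affinity-purifiable tag that 3C protease can remove entirely, while TEV can remove just the FLAG-His portion. The associated work concerns the structure of an endogenous mycobacterial MCE lipid transporter, which points to use in purifying native complexes.
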