Features (pLannotate 1.2.2; 9 found; start..end, strand, type, name):
    462..562     +  promoter       cat promoter: promoter of the E. coli cat gene encoding chloramphenicol acetyltransferase
    563..1208    +  CDS            CmR (fragment): chloramphenicol acetyltransferase; cat; confers resistance to chloramphenicol
   1278..1358    -  CDS            bla(M) (fragment): β-lactamase lacking the signal sequence; bla(M); allows cytosolic expression of β-lactamase
   1470..2462    +  CDS            hyg: KHYB_STRHY - Experimental evidence at protein level: Swiss-Prot protein existence level 1. The aminoglycoside phosphotransferases achieve inactivation of their antibiotic substrates by phosphorylation. From Streptomyces hygroscopicus.
   2501..2547    -  terminator     rrnB T1 terminator: transcription terminator T1 from the E. coli rrnB gene
   2688..3401    +  CDS            EGFP: EGFP is a basic (constitutively fluorescent) green fluorescent protein published in 1996, derived from Aequorea victoria. It is reported to be a rapidly-maturing weak dimer with moderate acid sensitivity.
   3435..3455    +  CDS            FLAG (fragment): FLAG® epitope tag, followed by an enterokinase cleavage site
   3456..3473    +  CDS            9xHis (fragment): 9xHis affinity tag
   3699..364     -  rep_origin     ori (across the origin): high-copy-number ColE1/pMB1/pBR322/pUC origin of replication
>Addgene plasmid #201969 | pBEL2108 | addgene full sequence | sequence record 400023 | Addgene NGS Result
GTAGGTCGTTCGCTCCAAGCTGGGCTGTGTGCACGAACCCCCCGTTCAGCCCGACCGCTGCGCCTTATCC
GGTAACTATCGTCTTGAGTCCAACCCGGTAAGACACGACTTATCGCCACTGGCAGCAGCCACTGGTAACA
GGATTAGCAGAGCGAGGTATGTAGGCGGTGCTACAGAGTTCTTGAAGTGGTGGCCTAACTACGGCTACAC
TAGAAGGACAGTATTTGGTATCTGCGCTCTGCTGAAGCCAGTTACCTTCGGAAAAAGAGTTGGTAGCTCT
TGATCCGGCAAACAAACCACCGCTGGTAGCGGTGGTTTTTTTGTTTGCAAGCAGCAGATTACGCGCAGAA
AAAAAGGATCTCAAGAAGATCCTTTGATCTTTTCTACGGGGTCTGACGCTCATGGAACTAGAGCATGAGA
TTATCAAAAAGGATCTTCACCTAGATCCTTTTAAATTAAAAATCGGCACGTAAGAGGTTCCAACTTTCAC
CATAATGAAATAAGATCACTACCGGGCGTATTTTTTGAGTTATCGAGATTTTCAGGAGCTAAGGAAGCTA
AAATGGAGAAAAAAATCACTGGATATACCACCGTTGATATATCCCAATGGCATCGTAAAGAACATTTTGA
GGCATTTCAGTCAGTTGCTCAATGTACCTATAACCAGACCGTTCAGCTGGATATTACGGCCTTTTTAAAG
ACCGTAAAGAAAAATAAGCACAAGTTTTATCCGGCCTTTATTCACATTCTTGCCCGCCTGATGAATGCTC
ATCCGGAATTCCGTATGGCAATGAAAGACGGTGAGCTGGTGATATGGGATAGTGTTCACCCTTGTTACAC
CGTTTTCCATGAGCAAACTGAAACGTTTTCATCGCTCTGGAGTGAATACCACGACGATTTCCGGCAGTTT
CTACACATATATTCGCAAGATGTGGCGTGTTACGGTGAAAACCTGGCCTATTTCCCTAAAGGGTTTATTG
AGAATATGTTTTTCGTCTCAGCCAATCCCTGGGTGAGTTTCACCAGTTTTGATTTAAACGTGGCCAATAT
GGACAACTTCTTCGCCCCCGTTTTCACCATGGGCAAATATTATACGCAAGGCGACAAGGTGCTGATGCCG
CTGGCGATTCAGGTTCATCATGCCGTTTGTGATGGCTTCCATGTCGGCAGAATGCTTAATGAATTACAAC
AGTACTGCGATGAGTGGCTGGCGGAAACGGCAATGCTGAAGTTTTAAATCAATCTAAAGTATATATGAGT
AAACTTGGTCTGACAGTTACCAATGCTTAATCAGTGAGGCACCTATCTCAGCGATCTGTCTATTTCGTTC
ATCCATAGTTGCCTGACTCCCCGACGTGGCCGACCAGCCCGTCATCGTCAACGCCTGATCCGCGGTGCGG
ACAGGCCGTGTCGCGACCGGCCGTGCGGAATTAAGCCGGCCCGTACCCTGTGAATAGAGGTCCGCTGTGA
CACAAGAATCCCTGTTACTTCTCGACCGTATTGATTCGGATGATTCCTACGCGAGCCTGCGGAACGACCA
GGAATTCTGGGAGCCGCTGGCCCGCCGAGCCCTGGAGGAGCTCGGGCTGCCGGTGCCGCCGGTGCTGCGG
GTGCCCGGCGAGAGCACCAACCCCGTACTGGTCGGCGAGCCCGGCCCGGTGATCAAGCTGTTCGGCGAGC
ACTGGTGCGGTCCGGAGAGCCTCGCGTCGGAGTCGGAGGCGTACGCGGTCCTGGCGGACGCCCCGGTGCC
GGTGCCCCGCCTCCTCGGCCGCGGCGAGCTGCGGCCCGGCACCGGAGCCTGGCCGTGGCCCTACCTGGTG
ATGAGCCGGATGACCGGCACCACCTGGCGGTCCGCGATGGACGGCACGACCGACCGGAACGCGCTGCTCG
CCCTGGCCCGCGAACTCGGCCGGGTGCTCGGCCGGCTGCACAGGGTGCCGCTGACCGGGAACACCGTGCT
CACCCCCCATTCCGAGGTCTTCCCGGAACTGCTGCGGGAACGCCGCGCGGCGACCGTCGAGGACCACCGC
GGGTGGGGCTACCTCTCGCCCCGGCTGCTGGACCGCCTGGAGGACTGGCTGCCGGACGTGGACACGCTGC
TGGCCGGCCGCGAACCCCGGTTCGTCCACGGCGACCTGCACGGGACCAACATCTTCGTGGACCTGGCCGC
GACCGAGGTCACCGGGATCGTCGACTTCACCGACGTCTATGCGGGAGACTCCCGCTACAGCCTGGTGCAA
CTGCATCTCAACGCCTTCCGGGGCGACCGCGAGATCCTGGCCGCGCTGCTCGACGGGGCGCAGTGGAAGC
GGACCGAGGACTTCGCCCGCGAACTGCTCGCCTTCACCTTCCTGCACGACTTCGAGGTGTTCGAGGAGAC
CCCGCTGGATCTCTCCGGCTTCACCGATCCGGAGGAACTGGCGCAGTTCCTCTGGGGGCCGCCGGACACC
GCCCCCGGCGCCTGACGCCCCCTCTAGCTGATCACCGCGGCCATGATGGCATAAAACGAAAGGCCCAGTC
TTTCGACTGAGCCTTTCGTTTTATTTGATGCCTGGCAGTCGATCGTACGCTAGTTAACTACGTCGACATC
GATAAGCTTGGCTTGTCGACGACGGCGGTCTCCGTCGTCAGGATCATCGTCGAATTCTTTGGAAGTTTTG
TTTCAAGGTCCAACTGCTGCCGCCGCTGTGTCGAAGGGCGAGGAGCTGTTCACCGGCGTCGTGCCCATCC
TGGTCGAGCTGGACGGCGACGTGAACGGCCACAAGTTCAGCGTCTCGGGCGAGGGCGAGGGCGACGCGAC
CTACGGCAAGCTGACCCTGAAGTTCATCTGCACCACCGGCAAGCTGCCGGTCCCCTGGCCGACCCTGGTG
ACCACCCTGACCTACGGCGTGCAGTGTTTCTCGCGGTACCCCGACCACATGAAGCAGCACGACTTCTTCA
AGAGCGCGATGCCGGAGGGCTACGTCCAGGAGCGCACCATCTTCTTCAAGGACGACGGCAACTACAAGAC
CCGGGCCGAGGTCAAGTTCGAGGGCGACACCCTGGTGAACCGCATCGAGCTGAAGGGCATCGACTTCAAG
GAAGACGGCAACATCCTGGGCCACAAGCTGGAGTACAACTACAACTCGCACAACGTCTACATCATGGCGG
ACAAGCAGAAGAACGGCATCAAGGTGAACTTCAAGATCCGCCACAACATCGAGGACGGCAGCGTCCAGCT
GGCCGACCACTACCAGCAGAACACCCCCATCGGCGACGGCCCCGTCCTGCTGCCGGACAACCACTACCTG
AGCACCCAGTCGGCGCTGAGCAAGGACCCGAACGAGAAGCGGGACCACATGGTCCTGCTGGAGTTCGTGA
CCGCCGCGGGCATCACCCTGGGCATGGACGAGCTGTACAAGGGCGGCGGCGGCGAGAACCTGTACTTCCA
GGACTACAAGGACGACGACGACAAGCACCACCACCACCACCACTAGTGACTCGAGTCTAGAGCATGCACT
AGTGCGGCCGCTAGCGGTACCAGATCTGGGCCCTTAAGTCGCGTTGCGCTCGGTCGTTCGGCTGCGGCGA
GCGGTATCAGCTCACTCAAAGGCGGTAATACGGTTATCCACAGAATCAGGGGATAACGCAGGAAAGAACA
TGTGAGCAAAAGGCCAGCAAAAGGCCAGGAACCGTAAAAAGGCCGCGTTGCTGGCGTTTTTCCATAGGCT
CCGCCCCCCTGACGAGCATCACAAAAATCGACGCTCAAGTCAGAGGTGGCGAAACCCGACAGGACTATAA
AGATACCAGGCGTTTCCCCCTGGAAGCTCCCTCGTGCGCTCTCCTGTTCCGACCCTGCCGCTTACCGGAT
ACCTGTCCGCCTTTCTCCCCTCGGGAAGCGTGGCGCTTTCTCATAGCTCACGCTGTAGGTATCTCAGTTC
GGT
